Addgene plasmid #223585: pPPI4-Strep-SNAP-CD28-GCN4-His6
Purpose: Protein purification of human CD28 with Twin-Strep, SNAP, GCN4 and 6xHis tags from mammalian cells
Depositing lab: Enfu Hui. Depositing organization: University of California, San Diego (UCSD). Publication: PD-L1:CD80 Cis-Heterodimer Triggers the Co-stimulatory Receptor CD28 While Repressing the Inhibitory PD-1 and CTLA-4 Pathways. Zhao Y, Lee CK, Lin CH, Gassen RB, Xu X, Huang Z, Xiao C, Bonorino C, Lu LF, Bui JD, Hui E. Immunity. 2019 Dec 17;51(6):1059-1073.e9. doi: 10.1016/j.immuni.2019.11.003. Epub 2019 Nov 19. PubMed 31757674.
Backbone
  Vector backbone: pPPI4
  Vector type: Mammalian Expression
Growth in bacteria
  Bacterial resistance: Ampicillin, 100 μg/mL
  Growth temperature: 37°C
  Growth strain: DH5alpha
  Copy number: High Copy
Gene/Insert
  Gene/Insert name: CD28
  Species: H. sapiens (human)
  Entrez Gene: CD28 (a.k.a. Tp44)
  Tag / fusion protein: Twin-Strep, SNAP (N terminal on insert); GCN4, His6 (C terminal on insert)
  Cloning method: Gibson Cloning
  Sequencing primers: 5′ GCAGTGTAGTCTGAGCAGTAC; 3′ GCTGGCAACTAGAAGGCACAG
Terms and licenses: Academic/Nonprofit Terms; Industry Terms: Not Available to Industry
Depositor comments: Plasmid lab code: L630
How to cite: pPPI4-Strep-SNAP-CD28-GCN4-His6 was a gift from Enfu Hui (Addgene plasmid # 223585 ; http://n2t.net/addgene:223585 ; RRID:Addgene_223585)
