[The description below was written by a language model from this plasmid's Addgene catalogue record and pLannotate feature annotations shown in this document.]
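Description:
pPPI4-Strep-SNAP-CD28-GCN4-His6 is a 7.9 kb mammalian expression plasmid built on the pPPI4 backbone for producing a tagged, secreted form of human CD28 for purification from mammalian cells. In E. coli it is maintained at high copy through a ColE1/pUC-type origin and selected with ampicillin via the β-lactamase gene. Remnants of the lac promoter/operator region and a small lacI fragment are also annotated in the bacterial portion.

The expression cassette is driven by the human CMV immediate-early enhancer and promoter followed by CMV intron A, which typically boosts transcript levels, and it ends in a bovine growth hormone polyadenylation signal. The open reading frame begins with a fragment of human tissue plasminogen activator, positioned as expected for a secretion leader. This is followed by the Strep tag (recorded as Twin-Strep, though only a partial Strep-Tag II match is annotated), a SNAP-tag, a fragment of human CD28, a GCN4 segment and a 6xHis tag. The CD28 annotation covers only part of the protein, about 135 codons, consistent with an ectodomain-sized piece, although the record does not define the boundaries. The yeast GCN4 segment is commonly used as a coiled-coil oligomerisation module, presumably to hold the CD28 chains together. The Strep and His tags allow two-step affinity purification, and SNAP permits covalent labelling with benzylguanine-linked dyes or handles.

A separate cassette carries mouse DHFR with an SV40 poly(A) signal, a marker usable for selection or amplification in mammalian cells. Its promoter is not clearly annotated, as only a short SV40 promoter fragment lies upstream. The LINE-1 ORF2-like fragments near the sequence origin are probably incidental matches in backbone sequence.
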