Features (pLannotate 1.2.2; 23 found; start..end, strand, type, name):
    287..604     -  promoter       SV40 promoter: SV40 enhancer and early promoter
    683..699     -  protein_bind   lac operator: The lac repressor binds to the lac operator to inhibit transcription in E. coli. This inhibition can be relieved by adding lactose or isopropyl-β-D-thiogalactopyranoside (IPTG). lac repressor encoded by lacI
    707..737     -  promoter       lac promoter: promoter for the E. coli lac operon
    752..773     -  protein_bind   CAP binding site: CAP binding activates transcription in the presence of cAMP. E. coli catabolite activator protein
    786..878     -  CDS            lacI (fragment): lac repressor; lacI; The lac repressor binds to the lac operator to inhibit transcription in E. coli. This inhibition can be relieved by adding lactose or isopropyl-β-D-thiogalactopyranoside (IPTG).
   1061..1649    -  rep_origin     ori: high-copy-number ColE1/pMB1/pBR322/pUC origin of replication
   1820..2680    -  CDS            AmpR: β-lactamase; bla; confers resistance to ampicillin, carbenicillin, and related antibiotics
   2681..2785    -  promoter       AmpR promoter: bla
   2839..3218    +  enhancer       CMV enhancer: human cytomegalovirus immediate early enhancer
   3220..3419    +  promoter       CMV promoter: human cytomegalovirus (CMV) immediate early promoter
   3558..4383    +  intron         CMV intron A: human cytomegalovirus intron A (Chapman et al., 1991)
   4384..4476    +  CDS            PLAT (fragment): TPA_HUMAN - Experimental evidence at protein level: Swiss-Prot protein existence level 1. Converts the abundant, but inactive, zymogen plasminogen to plasmin by hydrolyzing a single Arg-Val bond in plasminogen. By controlling plasmin-mediated proteolysis, it plays an important role in tissue remodeling and degradation, in cell migration and many other physiopathological events. During oocyte activation, plays a role in cortical granule reaction in the zona reaction, which contributes to the block to polyspermy (By similarity). From Homo sapiens (Human).
   4477..4496    +  CDS            Strep-Tag II (fragment): peptide that binds Strep-Tactin®, an engineered form of streptavidin
   4585..5130    +  CDS            SNAP-tag®: human O6-alkylguanine-DNA-alkyltransferase variant that forms covalent bonds with benzylguanine derivatives optimized for bacterial expression
   5173..5577    +  CDS            CD28 (fragment): CD28_HUMAN - Experimental evidence at protein level: Swiss-Prot protein existence level 1. Involved in T-cell activation, the induction of cell proliferation and cytokine production and promotion of T-cell survival. Enhances the production of IL4 and IL10 in T-cells in conjunction with TCR/CD3 ligation and CD40L costimulation (PubMed:8617933). Isoform 3 enhances CD40L-mediated activation of NF-kappa-B and kinases MAPK8 and PAK2 in T-cells (PubMed:15067037). From Homo sapiens (Human).
   5596..5691    +  CDS            GCN4 (fragment): GCN4_YEAST - Also known as AAS101 From Saccharomyces cerevisiae (strain ATCC 204508 / S288c) (Baker's yeast).
   5692..5709    +  CDS            7xHis (fragment): 6xHis affinity tag
   5772..5996    +  polyA_signal   bGH poly(A) signal: bovine growth hormone polyadenylation signal
   6000..6021    +  promoter       SV40 promoter (fragment): SV40 enhancer and early promoter
   6523..7086    +  CDS            DHFR: mouse dihydrofolate reductase; Mus musculus Dhfr
   7157..7291    +  polyA_signal   SV40 poly(A) signal: SV40 polyadenylation signal
   7654..7872    +  CDS            LORF2_HUMAN (fragment): Experimental evidence at protein level: Swiss-Prot protein existence level 1. Has a reverse transcriptase activity required for target- primed reverse transcription of the LINE-1 element mRNA, a crucial step in LINE-1 retrotransposition. Has also an endonuclease activity that allows the introduction of nicks in the chromosomal target DNA. Cleaves DNA in AT-rich regions between a 5' stretch of purines and a 3' stretch of pyrimidines, corresponding to sites of LINE-1 integration in the genome. From Homo sapiens (Human).
   7869..297     +  CDS            Pol (fragment) (across the origin): LORF2_MOUSE - Also known as Gm17492. Experimental evidence at protein level: Swiss-Prot protein existence level 1. Has a reverse transcriptase activity required for target- primed reverse transcription of the LINE-1 element mRNA, a crucial step in LINE-1 retrotransposition. Has also an endonuclease activity that allows the introduction of nicks in the chromosomal target DNA. Cleaves DNA in AT-rich regions between a 5' stretch of purines and a 3' stretch of pyrimidines, corresponding to sites of LINE-1 integration in the genome. From Mus musculus (Mouse).
>Addgene plasmid #223585 | pPPI4-Strep-SNAP-CD28-GCN4-His6 | addgene full sequence | sequence record 444036 | Addgene NGS Result
AAAGACAGCATTTTCAACAAATGGTGCTGGCACAACTGGTGGTTATCATGGAGAAGAATGTGAATTGATC
CATTCCAATCTCCTTGTACTAAGGTCAAATCTAAGTGGATCAAGGAACTCCACATAAAACCAGAGACACT
GAAACTTATAGAGGAGAAAGTGGGGAAAAGCCTCGAAGATATGGGCACAGGGGAAAAATTCCTGAATAGA
ACAGCAATGGCTTGTGCTGTAAGATCGAGAATTGACAAATGGGACCTCATGAAACTCCAAAGCTATCGGA
TCAATTCCTCCAAAAAAGCCTCCTCACTACTTCTGGAATAGCTCAGAGGCCGAGGCGGCCTCGGCCTCTG
CATAAATAAAAAAAATTAGTCAGCCATGCATGGGGCGGAGAATGGGCGGAACTGGGCGGAGTTAGGGGCG
GGATGGGCGGAGTTAGGGGCGGGACTATGGTTGCTGACTAATTGAGATGCATGCTTTGCATACTTCTGCC
TGCTGGGGAGCCTGGGGACTTTCCACACCTGGTTGCTGACTAATTGAGATGCATGCTTTGCATACTTCTG
CCTGCTGGGGAGCCTGGGGACTTTCCACACCCTAACTGACACACATTCCACAGAATTAATTCCCGATCCG
TCGACCTCGAGAGCTTGGCGTAATCATGGTCATAGCTGTTTCCTGTGTGAAATTGTTATCCGCTCACAAT
TCCACACAACATACGAGCCGGAAGCATAAAGTGTAAAGCCTGGGGTGCCTAATGAGTGAGCTAACTCACA
TTAATTGCGTTGCGCTCACTGCCCGCTTTCCAGTCGGGAAACCTGTCGTGCCAGCTGCATTAATGAATCG
GCCAACGCGCGGGGAGAGGCGGTTTGCGTATTGGGCGCTCTTCCGCTTCCTCGCTCACTGACTCGCTGCG
CTCGGTCGTTCGGCTGCGGCGAGCGGTATCAGCTCACTCAAAGGCGGTAATACGGTTATCCACAGAATCA
GGGGATAACGCAGGAAAGAACATGTGAGCAAAAGGCCAGCAAAAGGCCAGGAACCGTAAAAAGGCCGCGT
TGCTGGCGTTTTTCCATAGGCTCCGCCCCCCTGACGAGCATCACAAAAATCGACGCTCAAGTCAGAGGTG
GCGAAACCCGACAGGACTATAAAGATACCAGGCGTTTCCCCCTGGAAGCTCCCTCGTGCGCTCTCCTGTT
CCGACCCTGCCGCTTACCGGATACCTGTCCGCCTTTCTCCCTTCGGGAAGCGTGGCGCTTTCTCATAGCT
CACGCTGTAGGTATCTCAGTTCGGTGTAGGTCGTTCGCTCCAAGCTGGGCTGTGTGCACGAACCCCCCGT
TCAGCCCGACCGCTGCGCCTTATCCGGTAACTATCGTCTTGAGTCCAACCCGGTAAGACACGACTTATCG
CCACTGGCAGCAGCCACTGGTAACAGGATTAGCAGAGCGAGGTATGTAGGCGGTGCTACAGAGTTCTTGA
AGTGGTGGCCTAACTACGGCTACACTAGAAGAACAGTATTTGGTATCTGCGCTCTGCTGAAGCCAGTTAC
CTTCGGAAAAAGAGTTGGTAGCTCTTGATCCGGCAAACAAACCACCGCTGGTAGCGGTGGTTTTTTTGTT
TGCAAGCAGCAGATTACGCGCAGAAAAAAAGGATCTCAAGAAGATCCTTTGATCTTTTCTACGGGGTCTG
ACGCTCAGTGGAACGAAAACTCACGTTAAGGGATTTTGGTCATGAGATTATCAAAAAGGATCTTCACCTA
GATCCTTTTAAATTAAAAATGAAGTTTTAAATCAATCTAAAGTATATATGAGTAAACTTGGTCTGACAGT
TACCAATGCTTAATCAGTGAGGCACCTATCTCAGCGATCTGTCTATTTCGTTCATCCATAGTTGCCTGAC
TCCCCGTCGTGTAGATAACTACGATACGGGAGGGCTTACCATCTGGCCCCAGTGCTGCAATGATACCGCG
AGACCCACGCTCACCGGCTCCAGATTTATCAGCAATAAACCAGCCAGCCGGAAGGGCCGAGCGCAGAAGT
GGTCCTGCAACTTTATCCGCCTCCATCCAGTCTATTAATTGTTGCCGGGAAGCTAGAGTAAGTAGTTCGC
CAGTTAATAGTTTGCGCAACGTTGTTGCCATTGCTACAGGCATCGTGGTGTCACGCTCGTCGTTTGGTAT
GGCTTCATTCAGCTCCGGTTCCCAACGATCAAGGCGAGTTACATGATCCCCCATGTTGTGCAAAAAAGCG
GTTAGCTCCTTCGGTCCTCCGATCGTTGTCAGAAGTAAGTTGGCCGCAGTGTTATCACTCATGGTTATGG
CAGCACTGCATAATTCTCTTACTGTCATGCCATCCGTAAGATGCTTTTCTGTGACTGGTGAGTACTCAAC
CAAGTCATTCTGAGAATAGTGTATGCGGCGACCGAGTTGCTCTTGCCCGGCGTCAATACGGGATAATACC
GCGCCACATAGCAGAACTTTAAAAGTGCTCATCATTGGAAAACGTTCTTCGGGGCGAAAACTCTCAAGGA
TCTTACCGCTGTTGAGATCCAGTTCGATGTAACCCACTCGTGCACCCAACTGATCTTCAGCATCTTTTAC
TTTCACCAGCGTTTCTGGGTGAGCAAAAACAGGAAGGCAAAATGCCGCAAAAAAGGGAATAAGGGCGACA
CGGAAATGTTGAATACTCATACTCTTCCTTTTTCAATATTATTGAAGCATTTATCAGGGTTATTGTCTCA
TGAGCGGATACATATTTGAATGTATTTAGAAAAATAAACAAATAGGGGTTCCGCGCACATTTCCCCGAAA
AGTGCCACCTGACGTCGACGGATCGGGAGATCCGCGTTGACATTGATTATTGACTAGTTATTAATAGTAA
TCAATTACGGGGTCATTAGTTCATAGCCCATATATGGAGTTCCGCGTTACATAACTTACGGTAAATGGCC
CGCCTGGCTGACCGCCCAACGACCCCCGCCCATTGACGTCAATAATGACGTATGTTCCCATAGTAACGCC
AATAGGGACTTTCCATTGACGTCAATGGGTGGAGTATTTACGGTAAACTGCCCACTTGGCAGTACATCAA
GTGTATCATATGCCAAGTCCGCCCCCTATTGACGTCAATGACGGTAAATGGCCCGCCTGGCATTATGCCC
AGTACATGACCTTACGGGACTTTCCTACTTGGCAGTACATCTACGTATTAGTCATCGCTATTACCATGGT
GATGCGGTTTTGGCAGTACACCAATGGGCGTGGATAGCGGTTTGACTCACGGGGATTTCCAAGTCTCCAC
CCCATTGACGTCAATGGGAGTTTGTTTTGGCACCAAAATCAACGGGACTTTCCAAAATGTCGTAATAACC
CCGCCCCGTTGACGCAAATGGGCGGTAGGCGTGTACGGTGGGAGGTCTATATAAGCAGAGCTCGTTTAGT
GAACCGTCAGATCGCCTGGAGACGCCATCCACGCTGTTTTGACCTCCATAGAAGACACCGGGACCGATCC
AGCCTCCGCGGCCGGGAACGGTGCATTGGAACGCGGATTCCCCGTGCCAAGAGTGACGTAAGTACCGCCT
ATAGACTCTATAGGCACACCCCTTTGGCTCTTATGCATGCTATACTGTTTTTGGCTTGGGGCCTATACAC
CCCCGCTTCCTTATGCTATAGGTGATGGTATAGCTTAGCCTATAGGTGTGGGTTATTGACCATTATTGAC
CACTCCCCTATTGGTGACGATACTTTCCATTACTAATCCATAACATGGCTCTTTGCCACAACTATCTCTA
TTGGCTATATGCCAATACTCTGTCCTTCAGAGACTGACACGGACTCTGTATTTTTACAGGATGGGGTCCC
ATTTATTATTTACAAATTCACATATACAACAACGCCGTCCCCCGTGCCCGCAGTTTTTATTAAACATAGC
GTGGGATCTCCACGCGAATCTCGGGTACGTGTTCCGGACATGGGCTCTTCTCCGGTAGCGGCGGAGCTTC
CACATCCGAGCCCTGGTCCCATGCCTCCAGCGGCTCATGGTCGCTCGGCAGCTCCTTGCTCCTAACAGTG
GAGGCCAGACTTAGGCACAGCACAATGCCCACCACCACCAGTGTGCCGCACAAGGCCGTGGCGGTAGGGT
ATGTGTCTGAAAATGAGCTCGGAGATTGGGCTCGCACCGCTGACGCAGATGGAAGACTTAAGGCAGCGGC
AGAAGAAGATGCAGGCAGCTGAGTTGTTGTATTCTGATAAGAGTCAGAGGTAACTCCCGTTGCGGTGCTG
TTAACGGTGGAGGGCAGTGTAGTCTGAGCAGTACTCGTTGCTGCCGCGCGCGCCACCAGACATAATAGCT
GACAGACTAACAGACTGTTCCTTTCCATGGGTCTTTTCTGCAGATGGACGCTATGAAGAGAGGACTGTGC
TGCGTGCTGCTGCTGTGCGGAGCCGTGTTCGTGTCACCAAGCCAGGAAATCCATGCTAGATTCCGATGGA
GCCACCCGCAGTTCGAGAAAGGTGGAGGTTCCGGAGGTGGATCGGGAGGTAGTGCTTGGTCTCATCCTCA
ATTCGAGAAGCTGGAAGTTCTGTTCCAGGGGCCCATGGACAAAGATTGCGAAATGAAACGTACCACCCTG
GATAGCCCGCTGGGCAAACTGGAACTGAGCGGCTGCGAACAGGGCCTGCATGAAATTAAACTGCTGGGTA
AAGGCACCAGCGCGGCCGATGCGGTTGAAGTTCCGGCCCCGGCCGCCGTGCTGGGTGGTCCGGAACCGCT
GATGCAGGCGACCGCGTGGCTGAACGCGTATTTTCATCAGCCGGAAGCGATTGAAGAATTTCCGGTTCCG
GCGCTGCATCATCCGGTGTTTCAGCAGGAGAGCTTTACCCGTCAGGTGCTGTGGAAACTGCTGAAAGTGG
TTAAATTTGGCGAAGTGATTAGCTATCAGCAGCTGGCGGCCCTGGCGGGTAATCCGGCGGCCACCGCCGC
CGTTAAAACCGCGCTGAGCGGTAACCCGGTGCCGATTCTGATTCCGTGCCATCGTGTGGTTAGCTCTAGC
GGTGCGGTTGGCGGTTATGAAGGTGGTCTGGCGGTGAAAGAGTGGCTGCTGGCCCATGAAGGTCATCGTC
TGGGTAAACCGGGTCTGGGAGGTAGCGGTAGCGGTAGCGAGACTGTCCGATTCCAATCTGAAAACAAGAT
TTTGGTGAAGCAGTCGCCCATGCTTGTAGCGTACGACAATGCGGTCAACCTTAGCTGCAAGTATTCCTAC
AATCTCTTCTCAAGGGAGTTCCGGGCATCCCTTCACAAAGGACTGGATAGTGCTGTGGAAGTCTGTGTTG
TATATGGGAATTACTCCCAGCAGCTTCAGGTTTACTCAAAAACGGGGTTCAACTGTGATGGGAAATTGGG
CAATGAATCAGTGACATTCTACCTCCAGAATTTGTATGTTAACCAAACAGATATTTACTTCTGCAAAATT
GAAGTTATGTATCCTCCTCCTTACCTAGACAATGAGAAGAGCAATGGAACCATTATCCATGTGAAAGGGA
AACACCTTTGTCCAAGTCCCCTATTTCCCGGACCTTCTAAGCCATTCGGTGGTTCTGGTGGTTCTATGAA
GCAACTGGAGGATAAGGTAGAGGAACTTCTGTCCAAGAACTACCATCTTGAAAATGAGGTGGCCCGCTTG
AAAAAGCTTGTGGGCGAGAGACATCACCATCACCATCACTGAGCGGCCGCTCGAGCATGCATCTAGAGCT
TGCGCCTCTAGAGCTCGCTGATCAGCCTCGACTGTGCCTTCTAGTTGCCAGCCATCTGTTGTTTGCCCCT
CCCCCGTGCCTTCCTTGACCCTGGAAGGTGCCACTCCCACTGTCCTTTCCTAATAAAATGAGGAAATTGC
ATCGCATTGTCTGAGTAGGTGTCATTCTATTCTGGGGGGTGGGGTGGGGCAGGACAGCAAGGGGGAGGAT
TGGGAAGACAATAGCAGGCATGCTGGGGATGCGGTGGGCTCTATGGCTTCTGAGGCGGAAAGAACCAGCT
GGGGCTCGAGGGGGGATCTCCCGATCCCCAGCTTTGCTTCTCAATTTCTTATTTGCATAATGAGAAAAAA
AGGAAAATTAATTTTAACACCAATTCAGTAGTTGATTGAGCAAATGCGTTGCCAAAAAGGATGCTTTAGA
GACAGTGTTCTCTGCACAGATAAGGACAAACATTATTCAGAGGGAGTACCCAGAGCTGAGACTCCTAAGC
CAGTGAGTGGCACAGCATCCAGGGAGAAATATGCTTGTCATCACCGAAGCCTGATTCCGTAGAGCCACAC
CCTGGTAAGGGCCAATCTGCTCACACAGGATAGAGAGGGCAGGAGCCAGGGCAGAGCATATAAGGTGAGG
TAGGATCAGTTGCTCCTCACATTTGCTTCTGACATAGTTGTGTTGGGAGCTTGGATAGCTTGGGGGGGGG
ACAGCTCAGGGCTGCGATTTCGCGCCAAACTTGACGGCAATCCTAGCGTGAAGGCTGGTAGGATTTTATC
CCCGCTGCCATCATGGTTCGACCATTGAACTGCATCGTCGCCGTGTCCCAAAATATGGGGATTGGCAAGA
ACGGAGACCTACCCTGGCCTCCGCTCAGGAACGAGTTCAAGTACTTCCAAAGAATGACCACAACCTCTTC
AGTGGAAGGTAAACAGAATCTGGTGATTATGGGTAGGAAAACCTGGTTCTCCATTCCTGAGAAGAATCGA
CCTTTAAAGGACAGAATTAATATAGTTCTCAGTAGAGAACTCAAAGAACCACCACGAGGAGCTCATTTTC
TTGCCAAAAGTTTGGATGATGCCTTAAGACTTATTGAACAACCGGAATTGGCAAGTAAAGTAGACATGGT
TTGGATAGTCGGAGGCAGTTCTGTTTACCAGGAAGCCATGAATCAACCAGGCCACCTCAGACTCTTTGTG
ACAAGGATCATGCAGGAATTTGAAAGTGACACGTTTTTCCCAGAAATTGATTTGGGGAAATATAAACTTC
TCCCAGAATACCCAGGCGTCCTCTCTGAGGTCCAGGAGGAAAAAGGCATCAAGTATAAGTTTGAAGTCTA
CGAGAAGAAAGACTAACAGGAAGATGCTTTCAAGTTCTCTGCTCCCCTCCTAAAGCTATGCATTTTTATA
AGACCATGCTAGCTTGAACTTGTTTATTGCAGCTTATAATGGTTACAAATAAAGCAATAGCATCACAAAT
TTCACAAATAAAGCATTTTTTTCACTGCATTCTAGTTGTGGTTTGTCCAAACTCATCAATGTATCTTATC
ATGTCTGGATCAACGATAGCTTATCTGTGGGCGATGCCAAGCACCTGGATGCTGTTGGTTTCCTGCTACT
GATTTAGAAGCCATTTGCCCCCTGAGTGGGGCTTGGGAGCACTAACTTTCTCTTTCAAAGGAAGCAATGC
AGAAAGAAAAGCATACAAAGTATAAGCTGCCATGTAATAATGGAAGAAGATAAGGTTGTATGAATTAGAT
TTACATACTTCTGAATTGAAACTAAACACCTTTAAATTCTTAAATATATAACACATTTCATATGAAAGTA
TTTTACATAAGTAACTCAGATACATAGAAAACAAAGCTAATGATAGGTGTCCCTAAAAGTTCATTTATTA
ATTCTACAAATGATGAGCTGGCCATCAAAATTCCAGCTCAATTCTTCAACGAATTAGAAAGAGCAATCTG
CAAACTCATCTGGAATAACAAAAAACCTAGGATAGCAAAAACTCTTCTCAAGGATAAAAGAACCTCTGGT
GGAATCACCATGCCTGACCTAAAGCTGTACTACAGAGCAATTGTGATAAAAACTGCATGGTACTGATATA
GAAACGGACAAGTAGACCAATGGAATAGAACCCACACACCTATGGTCACTTGATCTTCAACAAGAGAGCT
AAAACCATCCACTGGAAA
